>Addgene plasmid #205681 | LHAPOW | addgene full sequence | sequence record 410144 | Addgene NGS Result
TGGAAGGGCTAATTCACTCCCAAAGAAGACAAGATATCCTTGATCTGTGGATCTACCACACACAAGGCTA
CTTCCCTGATTAGCAGAACTACACACCAGGGCCAGGGGTCAGATATCCACTGACCTTTGGATGGTGCTAC
AAGCTAGTACCAGTTGAGCCAGATAAGGTAGAAGAGGCCAATAAAGGAGAGAACACCAGCTTGTTACACC
CTGTGAGCCTGCATGGGATGGATGACCCGGAGAGAGAAGTGTTAGAGTGGAGGTTTGACAGCCGCCTAGC
ATTTCATCACGTGGCCCGAGAGCTGCATCCGGAGTACTTCAAGAACTGCTGATATCGAGCTTGCTACAAG
GGACTTTCCGCTGGGGACTTTCCAGGGAGGCGTGGCCTGGGCGGGACTGGGGAGTGGCGAGCCCTCAGAT
CCTGCATATAAGCAGCTGCTTTTTGCCTGTACTGGGTCTCTCTGGTTAGACCAGATCTGAGCCTGGGAGC
TCTCTGGCTAACTAGGGAACCCACTGCTTAAGCCTCAATAAAGCTTGCCTTGAGTGCTTCAAGTAGTGTG
TGCCCGTCTGTTGTGTGACTCTGGTAACTAGAGATCCCTCAGACCCTTTTAGTCAGTGTGGAAAATCTCT
AGCAGTGGCGCCCGAACAGGGACTTGAAAGCGAAAGGGAAACCAGAGGAGCTCTCTCGACGCAGGACTCG
GCTTGCTGAAGCGCGCACGGCAAGAGGCGAGGGGCGGCGACTGGTGAGTACGCCAAAAATTTTGACTAGC
GGAGGCTAGAAGGAGAGAGATGGGTGCGAGAGCGTCAGTATTAAGCGGGGGAGAATTAGATCGCGATGGG
AAAAAATTCGGTTAAGGCCAGGGGGAAAGAAAAAATATAAATTAAAACATATAGTATGGGCAAGCAGGGA
GCTAGAACGATTCGCAGTTAATCCTGGCCTGTTAGAAACATCAGAAGGCTGTAGACAAATACTGGGACAG
CTACAACCATCCCTTCAGACAGGATCAGAAGAACTTAGATCATTATATAATACAGTAGCAACCCTCTATT
GTGTGCATCAAAGGATAGAGATAAAAGACACCAAGGAAGCTTTAGACAAGATAGAGGAAGAGCAAAACAA
AAGTAAGACCACCGCACAGCAAGCGGCCGGCCGCTGATCTTCAGACCTGGAGGAGGAGATATGAGGGACA
ATTGGAGAAGTGAATTATATAAATATAAAGTAGTAAAAATTGAACCATTAGGAGTAGCACCCACCAAGGC
AAAGAGAAGAGTGGTGCAGAGAGAAAAAAGAGCAGTGGGAATAGGAGCTTTGTTCCTTGGGTTCTTGGGA
GCAGCAGGAAGCACTATGGGCGCAGCGTCAATGACGCTGACGGTACAGGCCAGACAATTATTGTCTGGTA
TAGTGCAGCAGCAGAACAATTTGCTGAGGGCTATTGAGGCGCAACAGCATCTGTTGCAACTCACAGTCTG
GGGCATCAAGCAGCTCCAGGCAAGAATCCTGGCTGTGGAAAGATACCTAAAGGATCAACAGCTCCTGGGG
ATTTGGGGTTGCTCTGGAAAACTCATTTGCACCACTGCTGTGCCTTGGAATGCTAGTTGGAGTAATAAAT
CTCTGGAACAGATTTGGAATCACACGACCTGGATGGAGTGGGACAGAGAAATTAACAATTACACAAGCTT
AATACACTCCTTAATTGAAGAATCGCAAAACCAGCAAGAAAAGAATGAACAAGAATTATTGGAATTAGAT
AAATGGGCAAGTTTGTGGAATTGGTTTAACATAACAAATTGGCTGTGGTATATAAAATTATTCATAATGA
TAGTAGGAGGCTTGGTAGGTTTAAGAATAGTTTTTGCTGTACTTTCTATAGTGAATAGAGTTAGGCAGGG
ATATTCACCATTATCGTTTCAGACCCACCTCCCAACCCCGAGGGGACCCGACAGGCCCGAAGGAATAGAA
GAAGAAGGTGGAGAGAGAGACAGAGACAGATCCATTCGATTAGTGAACGGATCTCGACGGTATCGCCTTT
AAAAGAAAAGGGGGGATTGGGGGGTACAGTGCAGGGGAAAGAATAGTAGACATAATAGCAACAGACATAC
AAACTAAAGAATTACAAAAACAAATTACAAAAATTCAAAATTTTCGGGTTTATTACAGGGACAGCAGAGA
TCCAGTTTATCGATGGGCAGAGCGCACATCGCCCACAGTCCCCGAGAAGTTGGGGGGAGGGGTCGGCAAT
TGAACCGGAGCCTAGAGAAGGTGGCGCGGGGTAAACTGGGAAAGTGATGTCGTGTACTGGCTCCGCCTTT
TTCCCGAGGGTGGGGGAGAACCGTATATAAGTGCAGTAGTCGCCGTGAACGTTCTTTTTCGCAACGGGTT
TGCCGCCAGAACACAGGGCTCGCATCTCTCCTTCACGCGCCCGCCGCCTTACCTGAGGCCGCCATCCACG
CCGGTTGAGTCGCGTTCTGCCGCCTCCCGCCTGTGGTGCCTCCTGAACTACGTCCGCCGTCTAGGTAAGT
TTAGAGCTCAGGTCGAGACCGGGCCTTTGTCCGGCGCTCCCTTGGAGCCTACCTAGACTCAGCCGGCTCT
CCACGCTTTGCCTGACCCTGCTTGCTCAACTCTACGTCTTTGTTTCGTTTTCTGTTCTGCGCCGTTACAG
ATCAGCGCTTCGACTAGGGATAACAGGGTAATTGTTTGAATGAGGCTTCAGTACTTTACAGAATCGTTGC
CTGCACATCTTGGAAACACTTGCTGGGATTACTTCGACTTCTTAACCCAACAGAAGGCTCGAGAAGGTAT
ATTGCTGTTGACAGGATCCACATTAACAACTTTAAGTCCAGCAATTTGAGTTAAGGGTGTTGCTCTCAAT
GATTTCACTAATGGTTCAATTTTTAATTTCTTTTCTTCTGGTTCAAAATTCAAGTTTCAAGTGAAAGTGT
AATATGCACCCATTTCTTTCAATAAATCTTCTAAATAGTCCACTAATGTTTTATTTTGTTTTTTACAAAA
TCAAGCAGCCTCTGCTATCAATATAGAACCTTGTATTCCATCTTTATCTCTAGCTGAGTCATCAATTACA
TATCCATAACTTTCTTCATAAGCAAAAACAAAATTTAATCCGTTATCTTCTTCTTTAGCAATTTCTCTAC
CCATTCATTTCAATCCAGTTAAAGTTTTTACAATCTTAACTCCATATTTTTCCTGAGCGATTCTATCACC
CAAATCACTTGTTACAAAACTTGAATATAGAGCCGGATTTTTTGGAATGCTATTTAAGCGTTTTAGATTT
GATAATTTTCAATCAATTAAAATTGGTCCTGTTTGATTTCCATCTAATCTTACAAAATGACCATCATGTT
TTATTGCCATTCCAAATCTGTCAGCATCTGGGTCATTCATAATAATAATATCTGCATCATGTTTAATACC
ATATTCAAGCGGTATTTTTCATGCAGGATCAAATTCTGGATTTGGATTTACAACATTTTTCAATGTTTCA
TCTTCAAATGCACGATCTTCACCCTCAATAACGTTATATCCTGATTCACGTAATCTTTTTGGGGTAAATT
TAGTTCCTGTTCCATTAACTGCGCTAAAAATAGGGCCCTGCCTCGGACTTCAAGGGGCTAGAATTCGAGC
AATTATCTTGTTTACTAAAACTGAATACCTTGCTATCTCTTTGATACATTTTTACAAAGCTGAATTAAAA
TGGTATAAATTAAATCACTTTTTTCAATTCTACCGGGTAGGGGAGGCGCTTTTCCCAAGGCAGTCTGGAG
CATGCGCTTTAGCAGCCCCGCTGGGCACTTGGCGCTACACAAGTGGCCTCTGGCCTCGCACACATTCCAC
ATCCACCGGTAGGCGCCAACCGGCTCCGTTCTTTGGTGGCCCCTTCGCGCCACCTTCTACTCCTCCCCTA
GTCAGGAAGTTCCCCCCCGCCCCGCAGCTCGCGTCGTGCAGGACGTGACAAATGGAAGTAGCACGTCTCA
CTAGTCTCGTGCAGATGGACAGCACCGCTGAGCAATGGAAGCGGGTAGGCCTTTGGGGCAGCGGCCAATA
GCAGCTTTGCTCCTTCGCTTTCTGGGCTCAGAGGCTGGGAAGGGGTGGGTCCGGGGGCGGGCTCAGGGGC
GGGCTCAGGGGCGGGGCGGGCGCCCGAAGGTCCTCCGGAGGCCCGGCATTCTGCACGCTTCAAAAGCGCA
CGTCTGCCGCGCTGTTCTCCTCTTCCTCATCTCCGGGCCTTTCGACCTTTAATTAACCACCATGGTGAGC
AAGGGCGAAGAGAATAACATGGCAATCATCAAGGAGTTCATGCGCTTCAAGGTTCGCATGGAGGGCTCCG
TGAACGGCCACGAGTTCGAGATCGAGGGCGAGGGCGAGGGCCGCCCCTACGAGGGCTTTCAGACCGCTAA
GCTGAAGGTGACCAAGGGTGGCCCCCTGCCCTTCGCCTGGGACATCCTGTCCCCTCAGTTCACCTACGGC
TCCAAGGCATACGTGAAGCACCCCGCCGACATCCCCGACTACTTCAAGCTGTCCTTCCCCGAGGGCTTCA
AGTGGGAGCGCGTGATGAACTTCGAGGACGGCGGCGTGGTGACCGTGACCCAGGACTCGTCCCTGCAAGA
CGGCGAGTTCATCTACAAGGTGAAGCTGCGCGGCACCAACTTCCCCTCCGACGGCCCCGTAATGCAGAAA
AAGACTATGGGCTGGGAGGCATCCTCCGAGCGGATGTACCCCGAGGACGGCGCCCTGAAGGGCGAGATCA
AGATGAGGCTGAAGCTGAAGGACGGCGGCCACTACACCTCCGAGGTCAAGACCACCTACAAGGCCAAGAA
GCCCGTGCAACTGCCCGGCGCCTACATCGTCGGCATCAAGTTGGACATCACCTCCCACAACGAGGACTAC
ACCATCGTGGAACAGTACGAACGCGCCGAGGGCCGCCACTCCACCGGCGGCATGGACGAGCTATACAAGT
AGGTTTAAACATCAACCTCTGGATTACAAAATTTGTGAAAGATTGACTGGTATTCTTAACTATGTTGCTC
CTTTTACGCTATGTGGATACGCTGCTTTAATGCCTTTGTATCATGCTATTGCTTCCCGTATGGCTTTCAT
TTTCTCCTCCTTGTATAAATCCTGGTTGCTGTCTCTTTATGAGGAGTTGTGGCCCGTTGTCAGGCAACGT
GGCGTGGTGTGCACTGTGTTTGCTGACGCAACCCCCACTGGTTGGGGCATTGCCACCACCTGTCAGCTCC
TTTCCGGGACTTTCGCTTTCCCCCTCCCTATTGCCACGGCGGAACTCATCGCCGCCTGCCTTGCCCGCTG
CTGGACAGGGGCTCGGCTGTTGGGCACTGACAATTCCGTGGTGTTGTCGGGGAAGCTGACGTCCTTTCCA
TGGCTGCTCGCCTGTGTTGCCACCTGGATTCTGCGCGGGACGTCCTTCTGCTACGTCCCTTCGGCCCTCA
ATCCAGCGGACCTTCCTTCCCGCGGCCTGCTGCCGGCTCTGCGGCCTCTTCCGCGTCTTCGCCTTCGCCC
TCAGACGAGTCGGATCTCCCTTTGGGCCGCCTCCCCGCCTGGCCTGCAGGGGTACCTTTAAGACCAATGA
CTTACAAGGCAGCTGTAGATCTTAGCCACTTTTTAAAAGAAAAGAGGGGACTGGAAGGGCTAATTCACTC
CCAACGAAGACAAGATATCCTTGATCTGTGGATCTACCACACACAAGGCTACTTCCCTGATTAGCAGAAC
TACACACCAGGGCCAGGGGTCAGATATCCACTGACCTTTGGATGGTGCTACAAGCTAGTACCAGTTGAGC
CAGATAAGGTAGAAGAGGCCAATAAAGGAGAGAACACCAGCTTGTTACACCCTGTGAGCCTGCATGGGAT
GGATGACCCGGAGAGAGAAGTGTTAGAGTGGAGGTTTGACAGCCGCCTAGCATTTCATCACGTGGCCCGA
GAGCTGCATCCGGAGTACTTCAAGAACTGCTGATATCGAGCTTGCTACAAGGGACTTTCCGCTGGGGACT
TTCCAGGGAGGCGTGGCCTGGGCGGGACTGGGGAGTGGCGAGCCCTCAGATCCTGCATATAAGCAGCTGC
TTTTTGCCTGTACTGGGTCTCTCTGGTTAGACCAGATCTGAGCCTGGGAGCTCTCTGGCTAACTAGGGAA
CCCACTGCTTAAGCCTCAATAAAGCTTGCCTTGAGTGCTTCAAGTAGTGTGTGCCCGTCTGTTGTGTGAC
TCTGGTAACTAGAGATCCCTCAGACCCTTTTAGTCAGTGTGGAAAATCTCTAGCAGTAGTAGTTCATGTC
ATCTTATTATTCAGTATTTATAACTTGCAAAGAAATGAATATCAGAGAGTGAGAGGCCTTGACATTGCTA
GCGTTTTACCGTCGACCTCTAGCTAGAGCTTGGCGTAATCATGGTCATAGCTGTTTCCTGTGTGAAATTG
TTATCCGCTCACAATTCCACACAACATACGAGCCGGAAGCATAAAGTGTAAAGCCTGGGGTGCCTAATGA
GTGAGCTAACTCACATTAATTGCGTTGCGCTCACTGCCCGCTTTCCAGTCGGGAAACCTGTCGTGCCAGC
TGCATTAATGAATCGGCCAACGCGCGGGGAGAGGCGGTTTGCGTATTGGGCGCTCTTCCGCTTCCTCGCT
CACTGACTCGCTGCGCTCGGTCGTTCGGCTGCGGCGAGCGGTATCAGCTCACTCAAAGGCGGTAATACGG
TTATCCACAGAATCAGGGGATAACGCAGGAAAGAACATGTGAGCAAAAGGCCAGCAAAAGGCCAGGAACC
GTAAAAAGGCCGCGTTGCTGGCGTTTTTCCATAGGCTCCGCCCCCCTGACGAGCATCACAAAAATCGACG
CTCAAGTCAGAGGTGGCGAAACCCGACAGGACTATAAAGATACCAGGCGTTTCCCCCTGGAAGCTCCCTC
GTGCGCTCTCCTGTTCCGACCCTGCCGCTTACCGGATACCTGTCCGCCTTTCTCCCTTCGGGAAGCGTGG
CGCTTTCTCATAGCTCACGCTGTAGGTATCTCAGTTCGGTGTAGGTCGTTCGCTCCAAGCTGGGCTGTGT
GCACGAACCCCCCGTTCAGCCCGACCGCTGCGCCTTATCCGGTAACTATCGTCTTGAGTCCAACCCGGTA
AGACACGACTTATCGCCACTGGCAGCAGCCACTGGTAACAGGATTAGCAGAGCGAGGTATGTAGGCGGTG
CTACAGAGTTCTTGAAGTGGTGGCCTAACTACGGCTACACTAGAAGAACAGTATTTGGTATCTGCGCTCT
GCTGAAGCCAGTTACCTTCGGAAAAAGAGTTGGTAGCTCTTGATCCGGCAAACAAACCACCGCTGGTAGC
GGTGGTTTTTTTGTTTGCAAGCAGCAGATTACGCGCAGAAAAAAAGGATCTCAAGAAGATCCTTTGATCT
TTTCTACGGGGTCTGACGCTCAGTGGAACGAAAACTCACGTTAAGGGATTTTGGTCATGAGATTATCAAA
AAGGATCTTCACCTAGATCCTTTTAAATTAAAAATGAAGTTTTAAATCAATCTAAAGTATATATGAGTAA
ACTTGGTCTGACAGTTACCAATGCTTAATCAGTGAGGCACCTATCTCAGCGATCTGTCTATTTCGTTCAT
CCATAGTTGCCTGACTCCCCGTCGTGTAGATAACTACGATACGGGAGGGCTTACCATCTGGCCCCAGTGC
TGCAATGATACCGCGAGACCCACGCTCACCGGCTCCAGATTTATCAGCAATAAACCAGCCAGCCGGAAGG
GCCGAGCGCAGAAGTGGTCCTGCAACTTTATCCGCCTCCATCCAGTCTATTAATTGTTGCCGGGAAGCTA
GAGTAAGTAGTTCGCCAGTTAATAGTTTGCGCAACGTTGTTGCCATTGCTACAGGCATCGTGGTGTCACG
CTCGTCGTTTGGTATGGCTTCATTCAGCTCCGGTTCCCAACGATCAAGGCGAGTTACATGATCCCCCATG
TTGTGCAAAAAAGCGGTTAGCTCCTTCGGTCCTCCGATCGTTGTCAGAAGTAAGTTGGCCGCAGTGTTAT
CACTCATGGTTATGGCAGCACTGCATAATTCTCTTACTGTCATGCCATCCGTAAGATGCTTTTCTGTGAC
TGGTGAGTACTCAACCAAGTCATTCTGAGAATAGTGTATGCGGCGACCGAGTTGCTCTTGCCCGGCGTCA
ATACGGGATAATACCGCGCCACATAGCAGAACTTTAAAAGTGCTCATCATTGGAAAACGTTCTTCGGGGC
GAAAACTCTCAAGGATCTTACCGCTGTTGAGATCCAGTTCGATGTAACCCACTCGTGCACCCAACTGATC
TTCAGCATCTTTTACTTTCACCAGCGTTTCTGGGTGAGCAAAAACAGGAAGGCAAAATGCCGCAAAAAAG
GGAATAAGGGCGACACGGAAATGTTGAATACTCATACTCTTCCTTTTTCAATATTATTGAAGCATTTATC
AGGGTTATTGTCTCATGAGCGGATACATATTTGAATGTATTTAGAAAAATAAACAAATAGGGGTTCCGCG
CACATTTCCCCGAAAAGTGCCACCTGACGTCGACGGATCGGGAGATCAACTTGTTTATTGCAGCTTATAA
TGGTTACAAATAAAGCAATAGCATCACAAATTTCACAAATAAAGCATTTTTTTCACTGCATTCTAGTTGT
GGTTTGTCCAAACTCATCAATGTATCTTATCATGTCTGGATCAACTGGATAACTCAAGCTAACCAAAATC
ATCCCAAACTTCCCACCCCATACCCTATTACCACTGCCAATTACCTGTGGTTTCATTTACTCTAAACCTG
TGATTCCTCTGAATTATTTTCATTTTAAAGAAATTGTATTTGTTAAATATGTACTACAAACTTAGTAGT
Features (pLannotate 1.2.2; 23 found; start..end, strand, type, name):
    377..634     +  LTR            5' LTR (truncated): truncated 5' long terminal repeat (LTR) from HIV-1
    681..806     +  misc_feature   HIV-1 Ψ: packaging signal of human immunodeficiency virus type 1
    790..1128    +  CDS            HIV-1 gag (fragment): gag protein from human immunodeficiency virus 1; gag
   1303..1536    +  misc_feature   RRE: The Rev response element (RRE) of HIV-1 allows for Rev-dependent mRNA export from the nucleus to the cytoplasm.
   1913..2013    +  CDS            Rev (fragment): human immunodeficiency virus 1 (HIV-1) Rev protein; rev; enhances nuclear export of unspliced and incompletely spliced viral mRNAs
   2028..2143    +  misc_feature   cPPT/CTS: central polypurine tract and central termination sequence of HIV-1 (lacking the first T)
   2185..2396    +  promoter       EF-1α core promoter: core promoter for human elongation factor EF-1α
   2396..2663    +  LTR            5' LTR (truncated): truncated 5' long terminal repeat (LTR) from human T-cell leukemia virus (HTLV) type 1
   3608..3731    +  ncRNA          3' miR-30a: sequence downstream of the 71-nt precursor of the human miR-30a microRNA (Zeng et al., 2002) miRNA
   3745..4244    +  promoter       PGK promoter: mouse phosphoglycerate kinase 1 promoter
   4262..4969    +  CDS            mOrange: mOrange is a basic (constitutively fluorescent) orange fluorescent protein published in 2004, derived from Discosoma sp.. It has high acid sensitivity.
   4981..5568    +  misc_feature   WPRE: woodchuck hepatitis virus posttranscriptional regulatory element
   5582..5980    +  CDS            nef (fragment): NEF_HV1BR - Experimental evidence at protein level: Swiss-Prot protein existence level 1. Extracellular Nef protein targets CD4(+) T-lymphocytes for apoptosis by interacting with CXCR4 surface receptors (PubMed:14990729). From Human immunodeficiency virus type 1 group M subtype B (isolate BRU/LAI) (HIV-1).
   6028..6285    +  LTR            5' LTR (truncated): truncated 5' long terminal repeat (LTR) from HIV-1
   6438..6454    -  protein_bind   lac operator: The lac repressor binds to the lac operator to inhibit transcription in E. coli. This inhibition can be relieved by adding lactose or isopropyl-β-D-thiogalactopyranoside (IPTG). lac repressor encoded by lacI
   6462..6492    -  promoter       lac promoter: promoter for the E. coli lac operon
   6507..6528    -  protein_bind   CAP binding site: CAP binding activates transcription in the presence of cAMP. E. coli catabolite activator protein
   6541..6633    -  CDS            lacI (fragment): lac repressor; lacI; The lac repressor binds to the lac operator to inhibit transcription in E. coli. This inhibition can be relieved by adding lactose or isopropyl-β-D-thiogalactopyranoside (IPTG).
   6816..7404    -  rep_origin     ori: high-copy-number ColE1/pMB1/pBR322/pUC origin of replication
   7575..8435    -  CDS            AmpR: β-lactamase; bla; confers resistance to ampicillin, carbenicillin, and related antibiotics
   8436..8540    -  promoter       AmpR promoter: bla
   8588..8722    +  polyA_signal   SV40 poly(A) signal: SV40 polyadenylation signal
   8889..329     +  CDS            nef (fragment) (across the origin): NEF_HV1BR - Experimental evidence at protein level: Swiss-Prot protein existence level 1. Extracellular Nef protein targets CD4(+) T-lymphocytes for apoptosis by interacting with CXCR4 surface receptors (PubMed:14990729). From Human immunodeficiency virus type 1 group M subtype B (isolate BRU/LAI) (HIV-1).
