[The description below was written by a language model from this plasmid's Addgene catalogue record and pLannotate feature annotations shown in this document.]
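Description:
LHAPOW is a lentiviral shRNAmir backbone built on Clontech's pLVX-Puro and intended for microRNA-based RNA interference with an orange fluorescent readout. In bacteria it is maintained through a high-copy ColE1/pUC-type origin and selected with ampicillin via the β-lactamase gene. Remnants of the lac promoter/operator region and an SV40 poly(A) signal sit in the plasmid backbone outside the viral unit. The HIV-1-derived transfer cassette is bounded by two LTRs, both annotated as truncated. It carries the Ψ packaging signal with an adjoining gag fragment, the Rev response element for Rev-dependent nuclear export of the genomic RNA, and the cPPT/CTS element. Fragments annotated as nef flanking the LTRs are residual viral sequence, not a functional gene.

The payload is the synthetic miR-AB cassette, recorded as cloned between BamHI and ApaI sites and driven by a promoter the record calls "EH". In the feature table this appears to correspond to an EF-1α core promoter fused directly to an HTLV-1 LTR segment, a common composite Pol II promoter. About 900 nt downstream of this promoter are unannotated. They are followed by a 3′ miR-30a flanking sequence, consistent with a miR-30-type scaffold into which shRNA stems are inserted, though the record does not detail the scaffold or any stuffer. A separate mouse PGK promoter then expresses mOrange, followed by a WPRE to boost transcript stability and expression. No puromycin resistance gene is annotated despite the parent backbone's name, so transduced cells are apparently identified by fluorescence. The construct belongs to a toolkit for multicolor-barcoded multiplex RNAi, where each reporter colour marks cells receiving a given knockdown at single-cell resolution.
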