Addgene plasmid #205681: LHAPOW
Purpose: shRNAmir backbone for RNA interference, with mOrange reporter
Depositing lab: Dapeng Wang. Depositing organization: Shandong Medical and Pharmaceutical University. Publication: miR-AB, a miRNA-based shRNA viral toolkit for multicolor-barcoded multiplex RNAi at a single-cell level. Wang D, Xiu J, Zhao J, Luo J. EMBO Rep. 2022 Apr 5;23(4):e53691. doi: 10.15252/embr.202153691. Epub 2022 Feb 24. PubMed 35201651.
Backbone
  Vector backbone: pLVX-Puro
  Backbone manufacturer: Clontech
  Vector type: Lentiviral
Growth in bacteria
  Bacterial resistance: Ampicillin, 100 μg/mL
  Growth temperature: 37°C
  Growth strain: NEB Stable
  Copy number: High Copy
Gene/Insert
  Gene/Insert name: miR-AB
  Species: Synthetic
  Promoter: EH
  Cloning method: Restriction Enzyme; 5′ cloning site BamHI (unknown if destroyed); 3′ cloning site ApaI (unknown if destroyed)
  Sequencing primers: 3′ PGK Reverse: GCCAGAGGCCACTTGTGTAG
Terms and licenses: Academic/Nonprofit Terms; Industry Terms: Not Available to Industry
How to cite: LHAPOW was a gift from Dapeng Wang (Addgene plasmid # 205681 ; http://n2t.net/addgene:205681 ; RRID:Addgene_205681)
